>Addgene plasmid #202990 | Salsa-BC149-P2E5 | addgene full sequence | sequence record 421349 | Addgene NGS Result
AGCGCCCAATACGCAAACCGCCTCTCCCCGCGCGTTGGCCGATTCATTAATGCAGTCGAGGGATCTCCAT
AAGAGAAGAGGGACAGCTATGACTGGGAGTAGTCAGGAGAGGAGGAAAAATCTGGCTAGTAAAACATGTA
AGGAAAATTTTAGGGATGTTAAAGAAAAAAATAACACAAAACAAAATATAAAAAAAATCTAACCTCAAGT
CAAGGCTTTTCTATGGAATAAGGAATGGACAGCAGGGGGCTGTTTCATATACTGATGACCTCTTTATAGC
CAACCTTTGTTCATGGCAGCCAGCATATGGGCATATGTTGCCAAACTCTAAACCAAATACTCATTCTGAT
GTTTTAAATGATTTGCCCTCCCATATGTCCTTCCGAGTGAGAGACACAAAAAATTCCAACACACTATTGC
AATGAAAATAAATTTCCTTTATTAGCCAGAAGTCAGATGCTCAAGGGGCTTCATGATGTCCCCATAATTT
TTGGCAGAGGGAAAAAGATCGATCTCAGTGGTATTTGTGAGCCAGGGCATTGGCCACACCAGCCACCACC
TTCTGATAGGCAGCCTGCACCTGAGGAGTGAATTCTTTGCCAAAATGATGAGACAGCACAACAACCAGCA
CGTTGCCCAGGAGCTGTAGGAAAGAGAAGAAGGCATGAACATGGTTAGCAGAGGGGCCCGGTTTGGACTC
AGAGTATTTTATCCTCATCTCAAACAGTGTATATCATTGTAACCATAAAGAGAAAGGCAGGATGATGACC
AGGGTGTAGTTGTTTCTACCAATAAGAATATTTCCACGCCAGCCAGAATTTATATGCAGAAATATTCTAC
CTTATCATTTAATTATAACAATTGTTCTCTAAAACTGTGCTGAAGTACAATATAATATACCCTGATTGCC
TTGAAAAAAAAGTGATTAGAGAAAGTACTTACAATCTGACAAATAAACAAAAGTGAATTTAAAAATTCGT
TACAAATGCAAGCTAAAGTTTAACGAAAAAGTTACAGAAAATGAAAAGAAAATAAGAGGAGACAATGGTT
GTCAACAGAGTAGAAAGTGAAAGAAACAAAATTATCATGAGGGTCCATGGTGATACAAGGGACATCTTCC
CATTCTAAACAACACCCTGAAAACTTTGCCCCCTCCATATAACATGAATTTTACAATAGCGAAAAAGAAA
GAACAATCAAGGGTCCCCAAACTCACCCTGAAGTTCTCAGCTCTAGAGATATCGTCGAGGCCGCGCTAGC
GTTTAAACTGTCGACCTTAATTAAGAGATCTGCTCGAGGCGCGTCAGCTGACTAGAGGATCCCCGGGTAC
CGAGCTCGAATTCGGGGCCGCGGAGGCTGGATCGGTCCCGGTGTCTTCTATGGAGGTCAAAACAGCGTGG
ATGGCGTCTCCAGGCGATCTGACGGTTCACTAAACGAGCTCTGCTTATATAGGCCTCCCACCGTACACGC
CTACCTCGACCCGGGTACCGAGCTCGACTTTCACTTTTCTCTATCACTGATAGGGAGTGGTAAACTCGAC
TTTCACTTTTCTCTATCACTGATAGGGAGTGGTAAACTCGACTTTCACTTTTCTCTATCACTGATAGGGA
GTGGTAAACTCGACTTTCACTTTTCTCTATCACTGATAGGGAGTGGTAAACTCGACTTTCACTTTTCTCT
ATCACTGATAGGGAGTGGTAAACTCGACCTATATAAGCAGAGCTCGTTTAGTGAACCGTCAGATCGCCTG
GAGACGCCATCCACGCTGTTTTGACCTCCATAGAAGACACCGGGACCGATCCAGCCTCCGCGGCCCCGAA
TTCCTGCAGCGGCCGCTCTAGAACTAGTGGATCCCCGCGGATGGTGAGCAAGGGCGAGGAGCTGTTCACC
GGGGTGGTGCCCATCCTGGTCGAGCTGGACGGCGACGTAAACGGCCACAAGTTCAGCGTGTCCGGCGAGG
GCGAGGGCGATGCCACCTACGGCAAGCTGACCCTGAAGTTCATCTGCACCACCGGCAAGCTGCCCGTGCC
CTGGCCCACCCTCGTGACCACCCTGACCTACGGCGTGCAGTGCTTCAGCCGCTACCCCGACCACATGAAG
CAGCACGACTTCTTCAAGTCCGCCATGCCCGAAGGCTACGTCCAGGAGCGCACCATCTTCTTCAAGGACG
ACGGCAACTACAAGACCCGCGCCGAGGTGAAGTTCGAGGGCGACACCCTGGTGAACCGCATCGAGCTGAA
GGGCATCGACTTCAAGGAGGACGGCAACATCCTGGGGCACAAGCTGGAGTACAACTACAACAGCCACAAC
GTCTATATCATGGCCGACAAGCAGAAGAACGGCATCAAGGTGAACTTCAAGATCCGCCACAACATCGAGG
ACGGCAGCGTGCAGCTCGCCGACCACTACCAGCAGAACACCCCCATCGGCGACGGCCCCGTGCTGCTGCC
CGACAACCACTACCTGAGCACCCAGTCCGCCCTGAGCAAAGACCCCAACGAGAAGCGCGATCACATGGTC
CTGCTGGAGTTCGTGACCGCCGCCGGGATCACTCTCGGCATGGACGAGCTGTACAAGTAAAACGTCCCGG
GAATTCGATATCAAGCTTGTCGACCTAGTTCTAGAGGATCCAGACATGATAAGATACATTGATGAGTTTG
GACAAACCACAACTAGAATGCAGTGAAAAAAATGCTTTATTTGTGAAATTTGTGATGCTATTGCTTTATT
TGTAACCATTATAAGCTGCAATAAACAAGTTAACAACAACAATTGCATTCATTTTATGTTTCAGGTTCAG
GGGGAGGTGTGGGAGGTTTTTTAAAGCAAGTAAAACCTCTACAAATGTGGTATGGCTGATTATGATCCTG
CAAGCCTCGTCGTCCTGGCCGGACCACGCTATCTGTGCAAGGTCCCCGGCCCCGGACGCGCGCTCCATGA
GCAGAGCGCCCGCCGCCGAGGCGAAGACTCGGGCGGCGCCCTGCCCGTCCCACCAGGTCAACAGGCGGTA
ACCGGCCTCTTCATCGGGAATGCGCGCGACCTTCAGCATCGCCGGCATGTCCCCCTGGCGGACGGGAAGT
ATCCAGCTCGACCAAGCTGGCCGCGTCGAGTGAAGACGAAAGGGCCTCGTGATACGCCTATTTTTATAGG
TTAATGTCATGATAATAATGGTTTCTTAGACGTCAGGTGGCACTTTTCGGGGAAATGTGCGCGGAACCCC
TATTTGTTTATTTTTCTAAATACATTCAAATATGTATCCGCTCATGAGACAATAACCCTGATAAATGCTT
CAATAATATTGAAAAAGGAAGAGTATGAGTATTCAACATTTCCGTGTCGCCCTTATTCCCTTTTTTGCGG
CATTTTGCCTTCCTGTTTTTGCTCACCCAGAAACGCTGGTGAAAGTAAAAGATGCTGAAGATCAGTTGGG
TGCACGAGTGGGTTACATCGAACTGGATCTCAACAGCGGTAAGATCCTTGAGAGTTTTCGCCCCGAAGAA
CGTTTTCCAATGATGAGCACTTTTAAAGTTCTGCTATGTGGCGCGGTATTATCCCGTGTTGACGCCGGGC
AAGAGCAACTCGGTCGCCGCATACACTATTCTCAGAATGACTTGGTTGAGTACTCACCAGTCACAGAAAA
GCATCTTACGGATGGCATGACAGTAAGAGAATTATGCAGTGCTGCCATAACCATGAGTGATAACACTGCG
GCCAACTTACTTCTGACAACGATCGGAGGACCGAAGGAGCTAACCGCTTTTTTGCACAACATGGGGGATC
ATGTAACTCGCCTTGATCGTTGGGAACCGGAGCTGAATGAAGCCATACCAAACGACGAGCGTGACACCAC
GATGCCTGTAGCAATGGCAACAACGTTGCGCAAACTATTAACTGGCGAACTACTTACTCTAGCTTCCCGG
CAACAATTAATAGACTGGATGGAGGCGGATAAAGTTGCAGGACCACTTCTGCGCTCGGCCCTTCCGGCTG
GCTGGTTTATTGCTGATAAATCTGGAGCCGGTGAGCGTGGGTCTCGCGGTATCATTGCAGCACTGGGGCC
AGATGGTAAGCCCTCCCGTATCGTAGTTATCTACACGACGGGGAGTCAGGCAACTATGGATGAACGAAAT
AGACAGATCGCTGAGATAGGTGCCTCACTGATTAAGCATTGGTAACTGTCAGACCAAGTTTACTCATATA
TACTTTAGATTGATTTAAAACTTCATTTTTAATTTAAAAGGATCTAGGTGAAGATCCTTTTTGATAATCT
CATGACCAAAATCCCTTAACGTGAGTTTTCGTTCCACTGAGCGTCAGACCCCGTAGAAAAGATCAAAGGA
TCTTCTTGAGATCCTTTTTTTCTGCGCGTAATCTGCTGCTTGCAAACAAAAAAACCACCGCTACCAGCGG
TGGTTTGTTTGCCGGATCAAGAGCTACCAACTCTTTTTCCGAAGGTAACTGGCTTCAGCAGAGCGCAGAT
ACCAAATACTGTTCTTCTAGTGTAGCCGTAGTTAGGCCACCACTTCAAGAACTCTGTAGCACCGCCTACA
TACCTCGCTCTGCTAATCCTGTTACCAGTGGCTGCTGCCAGTGGCGATAAGTCGTGTCTTACCGGGTTGG
ACTCAAGACGATAGTTACCGGATAAGGCGCAGCGGTCGGGCTGAACGGGGGGTTCGTGCACACAGCCCAG
CTTGGAGCGAACGACCTACACCGAACTGAGATACCTACAGCGTGAGCTATGAGAAAGCGCCACGCTTCCC
GAAGGGAGAAAGGCGGACAGGTATCCGGTAAGCGGCAGGGTCGGAACAGGAGAGCGCACGAGGGAGCTTC
CAGGGGGAAACGCCTGGTATCTTTATAGTCCTGTCGGGTTTCGCCACCTCTGACTTGAGCGTCGATTTTT
GTGATGCTCGTCAGGGGGGCGGAGCCTATGGAAAAACGCCAGCAACGCGGCCTTTTTACGGTTCCTGGCC
TTTTGCTGGCCTTTTGCTCACATGTTCTTTCCTGCGTTATCCCCTGATTCTGTGGATAACCGTATTACCG
CCTTTGAGTGAGCTGATACCGCTCGCCGCAGCCGAACGACCGAGCGCAGCGAGTCAGTGAGCGAGGAAGC
GGAAG
Features (pLannotate 1.2.2; 17 found; start..end, strand, type, name):
      2..55      +  CDS            lacI (fragment): lac repressor; lacI; The lac repressor binds to the lac operator to inhibit transcription in E. coli. This inhibition can be relieved by adding lactose or isopropyl-β-D-thiogalactopyranoside (IPTG).
    388..443     -  polyA_signal   β-globin poly(A) signal: rabbit β-globin polyadenylation signal (Gil and Proudfoot, 1987)
    518..640     -  CDS            HBB: HBB_COLGU - Experimental evidence at transcript level: Swiss-Prot protein existence level 2. Involved in oxygen transport from the lung to the various peripheral tissues. From Colobus guereza (Mantled guereza) (Eastern black-and-white colobus monkey).
    644..1216    -  intron         β-globin intron: intron from rabbit β-globin gene
   1312..1343    -  misc_feature   MCS (fragment): pUC18/19 multiple cloning site
   1437..1475    -  promoter       minimal CMV promoter: human cytomegalovirus (CMV) immediate early promoter
   1493..1708    -  protein_bind   tetracycline response element (fragment): contains seven copies of the tetracycline operator tetO tetracycline repressor TetR
   1708..1753    +  promoter       TRE3GV promoter (fragment): 3rd-generation Tet-responsive promoter that can be activated by binding of Tet-On® 3G, optimized for retroviral and lentiviral vectors
   1829..1856    +  misc_feature   MCS (fragment): pBluescript multiple cloning site
   1861..2580    +  CDS            EGFP: the original enhanced GFP (Yang et al., 1996) mammalian codon-optimized
   2590..2613    +  misc_feature   MCS (fragment): pBluescript multiple cloning site
   2627..2761    -  polyA_signal   SV40 poly(A) signal: SV40 polyadenylation signal
   2784..2867    -  CDS            large T antigen (fragment): large T antigen from SV40 (simian virus 40)
   2861..3091    -  CDS            str (fragment): STR_KLEPN - Protein inferred from homology: Swiss-Prot protein existence level 3. The aminoglycoside phosphotransferases achieve inactivation of their antibiotic substrates by phosphorylation. From Klebsiella pneumoniae.
   3210..3314    +  promoter       AmpR promoter: bla
   3315..4175    +  CDS            AmpR: β-lactamase; bla; confers resistance to ampicillin, carbenicillin, and related antibiotics
   4346..4934    +  rep_origin     ori: high-copy-number ColE1/pMB1/pBR322/pUC origin of replication
