[The description below was written by a language model from this plasmid's Addgene catalogue record and pLannotate feature annotations shown in this document.]
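Description:
Salsa-BC149-P2E5 is a 5.1 kb mammalian expression plasmid built on the pCER206 backbone and serves as one member of a set of barcoded reporter plasmids for PRESTO-Salsa, a highly multiplexed screening platform for GPCR bioactivity. It is propagated in E. coli as a high-copy plasmid through a ColE1/pUC-type origin and selected with ampicillin via the β-lactamase (AmpR) gene and its native promoter. No mammalian selection marker is annotated, apart from short remnants of an aminoglycoside phosphotransferase gene, SV40 large T antigen and lacI, which look like carry-over from earlier vector construction rather than functional elements.

The payload is a synthetic insert of about 730 bp, EGFP/BC149, under the control of a tetracycline response element. The feature table shows a bidirectional-style arrangement around the tetO repeats. On one side a TRE3G-type promoter fragment leads into the mammalian codon-optimised EGFP coding sequence. On the other side a minimal CMV promoter faces a rabbit β-globin intron, a β-globin coding fragment and the β-globin polyadenylation signal. An SV40 poly(A) signal lies just downstream of EGFP but is annotated on the opposite strand. The barcode itself is not annotated. The BsrGI and HindIII cloning sites and the short MCS fragment after EGFP suggest that BC149 sits at the 3′ end of the EGFP transcript, but the record does not state its exact position.

Because expression depends on a Tet-type transactivator binding the TRE, the reporter would produce barcoded EGFP transcript when such a transactivator is supplied. The unique barcode presumably lets reporter output from this plasmid be distinguished from others in a pooled, sequencing-based readout, though the record does not detail the assay design.
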