Addgene plasmid #202990: Salsa-BC149-P2E5
Purpose: Expression of barcoded reporter plasmid for PRESTO-Salsa; EGFP/BC149
Depositing lab: Noah Palm. Depositing organization: Yale University. Publication: Highly multiplexed bioactivity screening reveals human and microbiota metabolome-GPCRome interactions. Chen H, Rosen CE, Gonzalez-Hernandez JA, Song D, Potempa J, Ring AM, Palm NW. Cell. 2023 Jul 6;186(14):3095-3110.e19. doi: 10.1016/j.cell.2023.05.024. Epub 2023 Jun 14. PubMed 37321219.
Backbone
  Vector backbone: pCER206
  Vector type: Mammalian Expression
Growth in bacteria
  Bacterial resistance: Ampicillin, 100 μg/mL
  Growth temperature: 37°C
  Growth strain: DH5alpha
  Copy number: High Copy
Gene/Insert
  Gene/Insert name: EGFP/BC149
  Species: Synthetic
  Insert size (bp): 730
  Promoter: Tet Response Element (TRE)
  Cloning method: Restriction Enzyme; 5′ cloning site BsrGI (not destroyed); 3′ cloning site HindIII (not destroyed)
  Sequencing primers: 5′ Custom primer (GAAGCGCGATCACATGG)
Terms and licenses: Academic/Nonprofit Terms; Industry Terms: Not Available to Industry
How to cite: Salsa-BC149-P2E5 was a gift from Noah Palm (Addgene plasmid # 202990 ; http://n2t.net/addgene:202990 ; RRID:Addgene_202990)
