>Addgene plasmid #202990 | Salsa-BC149-P2E5 | depositor partial sequence | sequence record 393863 | BC149
AACGTCCCGG
